Addgene plasmid #185500: pCS2-foxd4l1.1-deltaN-myc
Purpose: Expression of Xenopus laevis foxd4
Depositing lab: Sally Moody. Depositing organization: George Washington University. Publication: Specific domains of FoxD4/5 activate and repress neural transcription factor genes to control the progression of immature neural ectoderm to differentiating neural plate. Neilson KM, Klein SL, Mhaske P, Mood K, Daar IO, Moody SA. Dev Biol. 2012 May 15;365(2):363-75. doi: 10.1016/j.ydbio.2012.03.004. Epub 2012 Mar 10. PubMed 22425621.
Backbone
  Vector backbone: pCS2+
  Vector type: In vitro transcription
Growth in bacteria
  Bacterial resistance: Ampicillin, 100 μg/mL
  Growth temperature: 37°C
  Growth strain: DH5alpha
  Copy number: High Copy
Gene/Insert
  Gene/Insert name: foxd4l1.1 (alt name: foxd5)
  Species: X. laevis (frog)
  Insert size (bp): 1380
  Mutation: N-terminus deleted
  Tag / fusion protein: myc (N terminal on insert)
  Cloning method: Restriction Enzyme; 5′ cloning site unknown (unknown if destroyed)
Terms and licenses: Academic/Nonprofit Terms; Industry Terms: Not Available to Industry
How to cite: pCS2-foxd4l1.1-deltaN-myc was a gift from Sally Moody (Addgene plasmid # 185500 ; http://n2t.net/addgene:185500 ; RRID:Addgene_185500)
