[The description below was written by a language model from this plasmid's Addgene catalogue record and pLannotate feature annotations shown in this document.]
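Description:
pCS2-foxd4l1.1-deltaN-myc is a pCS2+-based plasmid for producing a truncated, epitope-tagged form of the Xenopus laevis forkhead transcription factor foxd4l1.1 (also called foxd5). It is catalogued as an in vitro transcription vector. The plasmid replicates in E. coli at high copy from a ColE1/pUC-type origin and is selected with ampicillin through the β-lactamase gene. It also carries an f1 phage origin, along with residual lac promoter/operator, lacI and lacZα fragments inherited from the backbone.

The expression unit follows the usual pCS2 layout. A simian CMV IE94 enhancer/promoter lies at the end of the linear numbering and, in the circular plasmid, reads directly into an SP6 promoter. Next come six tandem copies of the Myc epitope, then the foxd5-a coding fragment. An SV40 polyadenylation signal sits downstream, although it is annotated on the opposite strand, and T7 (partial) and T3 promoters flank it in the reverse orientation. The SP6 promoter allows synthesis of sense mRNA in vitro, and the polyadenylation signal supports processing and stability of transcripts. The CMV IE94 promoter also permits direct expression from the DNA in vertebrate cells or embryos.

The insert lacks the N-terminal region of the protein, and the Myc repeats are fused at its N-terminus for detection. The annotated foxd5-a fragment spans about 780 bp, whereas the catalogue lists a 1380 bp insert. The record does not explain this difference, nor does it define the exact deletion boundaries or the cloning sites. The associated study concerns how individual FoxD4/5 domains activate or repress neural transcription factor genes, so this construct probably serves as a domain-deletion variant for such functional tests.
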