Features (pLannotate 1.2.2; 21 found; start..end, strand, type, name):
     35..53      +  promoter       SP6 promoter: promoter for bacteriophage SP6 RNA polymerase
    103..132     +  CDS            Myc: Myc (human c-Myc proto-oncogene) epitope tag
    142..171     +  CDS            Myc: Myc (human c-Myc proto-oncogene) epitope tag
    181..210     +  CDS            Myc: Myc (human c-Myc proto-oncogene) epitope tag
    220..249     +  CDS            Myc: Myc (human c-Myc proto-oncogene) epitope tag
    259..288     +  CDS            Myc: Myc (human c-Myc proto-oncogene) epitope tag
    322..351     +  CDS            Myc: Myc (human c-Myc proto-oncogene) epitope tag
    358..1137    +  CDS            foxd5-a (fragment): FXD5A_XENLA - Also known as foxd5a From Xenopus laevis (African clawed frog).
   1148..1165    -  promoter       T7 promoter (fragment): promoter for bacteriophage T7 RNA polymerase
   1170..1304    -  polyA_signal   SV40 poly(A) signal: SV40 polyadenylation signal
   1417..1435    -  promoter       T3 promoter: promoter for bacteriophage T3 RNA polymerase
   1480..1496    -  protein_bind   lac operator: The lac repressor binds to the lac operator to inhibit transcription in E. coli. This inhibition can be relieved by adding lactose or isopropyl-β-D-thiogalactopyranoside (IPTG). lac repressor encoded by lacI
   1504..1534    -  promoter       lac promoter: promoter for the E. coli lac operon
   1549..1570    -  protein_bind   CAP binding site: CAP binding activates transcription in the presence of cAMP. E. coli catabolite activator protein
   1583..1675    -  CDS            lacI (fragment): lac repressor; lacI; The lac repressor binds to the lac operator to inhibit transcription in E. coli. This inhibition can be relieved by adding lactose or isopropyl-β-D-thiogalactopyranoside (IPTG).
   1858..2446    -  rep_origin     ori: high-copy-number ColE1/pMB1/pBR322/pUC origin of replication
   2617..3477    -  CDS            AmpR: β-lactamase; bla; confers resistance to ampicillin, carbenicillin, and related antibiotics
   3478..3582    -  promoter       AmpR promoter: bla
   3635..4063    -  rep_origin     f1 ori (sequence partly withheld): f1 bacteriophage origin of replication; arrow indicates direction of (+) strand synthesis
   4068..4134    -  CDS            lacZα (fragment): LacZα fragment of β-galactosidase; lacZ fragment
   4141..5118    +  promoter       CMV IE94 promoter: enhancer/promoter region of simian cytomegalovirus major immediate early transcription unit IE94
>Addgene plasmid #185500 | pCS2-foxd4l1.1-deltaN-myc | addgene full sequence | sequence record 366547 | Addgene NGS Result
CGCCATTCTGCCTGGGGACGTCGGAGCAAGCTTGATTTAGGTGACACTATAGAATACAAGCTACTTGTTC
TTTTTGCAGGATCCCATCGATTTAAAGCTATGGAGCAAAAGCTCATTTCTGAAGAGGACTTGAATGAAAT
GGAGCAAAAGCTCATTTCTGAAGAGGACTTGAATGAAATGGAGCAAAAGCTCATTTCTGAAGAGGACTTG
AATGAAATGGAGCAAAAGCTCATTTCTGAAGAGGACTTGAATGAAATGGAGCAAAAGCTCATTTCTGAAG
AGGACTTGAATGAAATGGAGAGCTTGGGCGACCTCACCATGGAGCAAAAGCTCATTTCTGAAGAGGACTT
GAATTCAAGGACTCTGGTAAAGCCTCCTTACTCTTACATTGCTCTAATCACCATGGCTATCCTGCAGAGT
CCCCACAAGAAACTGACTCTCAGTGGCATCTGTGATTTTATCAGCAGCAAGTTCCCTTACTACAAGGACA
AGTTCCCTGCTTGGCAGAATTCCATCAGGCACAACCTGTCCCTTAATGACTGCTTTATTAAAATACCACG
GGAACCAGGAAATCCAGGAAAAGGCAATTATTGGACACTGGACCCTGCTTCTGAGGACATGTTTGATAAC
GGAAGCTTCCTTAGAAGGAGGAAAAGGTTTAAGAGGCACCAACAGGAGTTCTTTAAGGATGGACTCATGA
TGTACAACTCTCTGCCTTACTACAGACCCTACAGTGCTATCCAACCTCAGCCAGTGCTCCAGCAGACTTC
ACTGACATGCATGGCAATACCAGAGACCTTGCCCATGTCAACTCACCTTGCACCCTACCCAGACATAAAG
AGGAAGGTTTCTTACCCTGCCCAGGGGGTACACAGGGGTTTTAAAGCCCAGGATGCTGATAACCATCCCA
ATAATTCACAGAGCAAATGTTCATTCAGTATTGAGAACATCATGAGGAAACCCAAGGAGCCAGAGCCAAA
TATTCAAAGCTTCAACTCACACTGGAACTATAATCATGTATTCCAGAGGCCAAGTTCCTGCCTTCTCCCA
GCTGTGCTTAACTTATCCACTGGCCCTCTGCTAGCCAATACTCAGGGTGCCAGGCAATACAACCTCATAC
AATTCCCTGGGTGTTACTGATCTAGAACTATAGTGAGTCGTATTACGTAGATCCAGACATGATAAGATAC
ATTGATGAGTTTGGACAAACCACAACTAGAATGCAGTGAAAAAAATGCTTTATTTGTGAAATTTGTGATG
CTATTGCTTTATTTGTAACCATTATAAGCTGCAATAAACAAGTTAACAACAACAATTGCATTCATTTTAT
GTTTCAGGTTCAGGGGGAGGTGTGGGAGGTTTTTTAATTCGCGGCCGCGGCGCCAATGCATTGGGCCCGG
TACCCAGCTTTTGTTCCCTTTAGTGAGGGTTAATTGCGCGCTTGGCGTAATCATGGTCATAGCTGTTTCC
TGTGTGAAATTGTTATCCGCTCACAATTCCACACAACATACGAGCCGGGAGCATAAAGTGTAAAGCCTGG
GGTGCCTAATGAGTGAGCTAACTCACATTAATTGCGTTGCGCTCACTGCCCGCTTTCCAGTCGGGAAACC
TGTCGTGCCAGCTGCATTAATGAATCGGCCAACGCGCGGGGAGAGGCGGTTTGCGTATTGGGCGCTCTTC
CGCTTCCTCGCTCACTGACTCGCTGCGCTCGGTCGTTCGGCTGCGGCGAGCGGTATCAGCTCACTCAAAG
GCGGTAATACGGTTATCCACAGAATCAGGGGATAACGCAGGAAAGAACATGTGAGCAAAAGGCCAGCAAA
AGGCCAGGAACCGTAAAAAGGCCGCGTTGCTGGCGTTTTTCCATAGGCTCCGCCCCCCTGACGAGCATCA
CAAAAATCGACGCTCAAGTCAGAGGTGGCGAAACCCGACAGGACTATAAAGATACCAGGCGTTTCCCCCT
GGAAGCTCCCTCGTGCGCTCTCCTGTTCCGACCCTGCCGCTTACCGGATACCTGTCCGCCTTTCTCCCTT
CGGGAAGCGTGGCGCTTTCTCATAGCTCACGCTGTAGGTATCTCAGTTCGGTGTAGGTCGTTCGCTCCAA
GCTGGGCTGTGTGCACGAACCCCCCGTTCAGCCCGACCGCTGCGCCTTATCCGGTAACTATCGTCTTGAG
TCCAACCCGGTAAGACACGACTTATCGCCACTGGCAGCAGCCACTGGTAACAGGATTAGCAGAGCGAGGT
ATGTAGGCGGTGCTACAGAGTTCTTGAAGTGGTGGCCTAACTACGGCTACACTAGAAGAACAGTATTTGG
TATCTGCGCTCTGCTGAAGCCAGTTACCTTCGGAAAAAGAGTTGGTAGCTCTTGATCCGGCAAACAAACC
ACCGCTGGTAGCGGTGGTTTTTTTGTTTGCAAGCAGCAGATTACGCGCAGAAAAAAAGGATCTCAAGAAG
ATCCTTTGATCTTTTCTACGGGGTCTGACGCTCAGTGGAACGAAAACTCACGTTAAGGGATTTTGGTCAT
GAGATTATCAAAAAGGATCTTCACCTAGATCCTTTTAAATTAAAAATGAAGTTTTAAATCAATCTAAAGT
ATATATGAGTAAACTTGGTCTGACAGTTACCAATGCTTAATCAGTGAGGCACCTATCTCAGCGATCTGTC
TATTTCGTTCATCCATAGTTGCCTGACTCCCCGTCGTGTAGATAACTACGATACGGGAGGGCTTACCATC
TGGCCCCAGTGCTGCAATGATACCGCGAGACCCACGCTCACCGGCTCCAGATTTATCAGCAATAAACCAG
CCAGCCGGAAGGGCCGAGCGCAGAAGTGGTCCTGCAACTTTATCCGCCTCCATCCAGTCTATTAATTGTT
GCCGGGAAGCTAGAGTAAGTAGTTCGCCAGTTAATAGTTTGCGCAACGTTGTTGCCATTGCTACAGGCAT
CGTGGTGTCACGCTCGTCGTTTGGTATGGCTTCATTCAGCTCCGGTTCCCAACGATCAAGGCGAGTTACA
TGATCCCCCATGTTGTGCAAAAAAGCGGTTAGCTCCTTCGGTCCTCCGATCGTTGTCAGAAGTAAGTTGG
CCGCAGTGTTATCACTCATGGTTATGGCAGCACTGCATAATTCTCTTACTGTCATGCCATCCGTAAGATG
CTTTTCTGTGACTGGTGAGTACTCAACCAAGTCATTCTGAGAATAGTGTATGCGGCGACCGAGTTGCTCT
TGCCCGGCGTCAATACGGGATAATACCGCGCCACATAGCAGAACTTTAAAAGTGCTCATCATTGGAAAAC
GTTCTTCGGGGCGAAAACTCTCAAGGATCTTACCGCTGTTGAGATCCAGTTCGATGTAACCCACTCGTGC
ACCCAACTGATCTTCAGCATCTTTTACTTTCACCAGCGTTTCTGGGTGAGCAAAAACAGGAAGGCAAAAT
GCCGCAAAAAAGGGAATAAGGGCGACACGGAAATGTTGAATACTCATACTCTTCCTTTTTCAATATTATT
GAAGCATTTATCAGGGTTATTGTCTCATGAGCGGATACATATTTGAATGTATTTAGAAAAATAAACAAAT
AGGGGTTCCGCGCACATTTCCCCGAAAAGTGCCACCTAAATTGTAAGCGTTAATATTTTGTTAAAATTCG
CGTTAAATTTTTGTTAAATCAGCTCATTTTTTAACCAATAGGCCGAAATCGGCAAAATCCCTTATAAATC
AAAAGAATAGACCGAGATAGGGT
[37 nt withheld, positions 3734-3770]
AAAGAACGTGGACTCCAACGTCAAAGG
[49 nt withheld, positions 3798-3846]
T
[91 nt withheld, positions 3848-3938]
G
[124 nt withheld, positions 3940-4063]
CCCATTCGCCATTCAGGCTGCGCAACTGTTGGGAAGGGCGATCGGTGCGGGCCTCTTCGCTATTACGCCA
GTCGACCGCCAATTCAATATGGCGTATATGGACTCATGCCAATTCAATATGGTGGATCTGGACCTGTGCC
AATTCAATATGGCGTATATGGACTCGTGCCAATTCAATATGGTGGATCTGGACCCCAGCCAATTCAATAT
GGCGGACTTGGCACCATGCCAATTCAATATGGCGGACCTGGCACTGTGCCAACTGGGGAGGGGTCTACTT
GGCACGGTGCCAAGTTTGAGGAGGGGTCTTGGCCCTGTGCCAAGTCCGCCATATTGAATTGGCATGGTGC
CAATAATGGCGGCCATATTGGCTATATGCCAGGATCAATATATAGGCAATATCCAATATGGCCCTATGCC
AATATGGCTATTGGCCAGGTTCAATACTATGTATTGGCCCTATGCCATATAGTATTCCATATATGGGTTT
TCCTATTGACGTAGATAGCCCCTCCCAATGGGCGGTCCCATATACCATATATGGGGCTTCCTAATACCGC
CCATAGCCACTCCCCCATTGACGTCAATGGTCTCTATATATGGTCTTTCCTATTGACGTCATATGGGCGG
TCCTATTGACGTATATGGCGCCTCCCCCATTGACGTCAATTACGGTAAATGGCCCGCCTGGCTCAATGCC
CATTGACGTCAATAGGACCACCCACCATTGACGTCAATGGGATGGCTCATTGCCCATTCATATCCGTTCT
CACGCCCCCTATTGACGTCAATGACGGTAAATGGCCCACTTGGCAGTACATCAATATCTATTAATAGTAA
CTTGGCAAGTACATTACTATTGGAAGTACGCCAGGGTACATTGGCAGTACTCCCATTGACGTCAATGGCG
GTAAATGGCCCGCGATGGCTGCCAAGTACATCCCCATTGACGTCAATGGGGAGGGGCAATGACGCAAATG
GGCGTTCCATTGACGTAAATGGGCGGTAGGCGTGCCTAATGGGAGGTCTATATAAGCAATGCTCGTTTAG
GGAAC
