>Addgene plasmid #185500 | pCS2-foxd4l1.1-deltaN-myc | depositor partial sequence | sequence record 366545 | pCS2-foxd4l1.1-deltaN-myc-F-SP6
NNNNNNNNNNTNNNNNNNNNNNNNNNTNNNNNNNNNGCTANGGNNCANNNGCTCATTTCTGAAGAGGACT
TGAATGAAATGGAGCAAAAGCTCATTTCTGAAGAGGACTTGAATGAAATGGAGCAAAAGCTCATTTCTGA
AGAGGACTTGAATGAAATGGAGCAAAAGCTCATTTCTGAAGAGGACTTGAATGAAATGGAGCAAAAGCTC
ATTTCTGAAGAGGACTTGAATGAAATGGAGAGCTTGGGCGACCTCACCATGGAGCAAAAGCTCATTTCTG
AAGAGGACTTGAATTCAAGGACTCTGGTAAAGCCTCCTTACTCTTACATTGCTCTAATCACCATGGCTAT
CCTGCAGAGTCCCCACAAGAAACTGACTCTCAGTGGCATCTGTGATTTTATCAGCAGCAAGTTCCCTTAC
TACAAGGACAAGTTCCCTGCTTGGCAGAATTCCATCAGGCACAACCTGTCCCTTAATGACTGCTTTATTA
AAATACCACGGGAACCAGGAAATCCAGGAAAAGGCAATTATTGGACACTGGACCCTGCTTCTGAGGACAT
GTTTGATAACGGAAGCTTCCTTAGAAGGAGGAAAAGGTTTAAGAGGCACCAACAGGAGTTCTTTAAGGAT
GGACTCATGATGTACAACTCTCTGCCTTACTACAGACCCTACAGTGCTATCCAACCTCAGCCAGTGCTCC
AGCAGACTTCACTGACATGCATGGCAATACCAGAGACCTTGCCCATGTCAACTCACCTTGCACCCTACCC
AGACATAAAGAGGAAGGNTTCTTACCCTGCCCAGGGGGTACACAGGGGTTTTAAAGCCCAGGATGCTGAT
AACCATCCCAATAATTCNCAGAGCAAATGTTCATTCAGTATTGAGAACATCATGAGGAAACCCAAGGAGC
CAGANCCAAATATTCAAAGCTTCAACTCN
