>Addgene plasmid #185500 | pCS2-foxd4l1.1-deltaN-myc | depositor partial sequence | sequence record 366546 | pCS2-foxd4l1.1-deltaN-myc-M13R
NNNNNNNNNNNTNNCCCTNNCTANNGGGAACAAAAGCTGGGTACCGGGCCCAATGCATTGGCGCCGCGGC
CGCGAATTAAAAAACCTCCCACACCTCCCCCTGAACCTGAAACATAAAATGAATGCAATTGTTGTTGTTA
ACTTGTTTATTGCAGCTTATAATGGTTACAAATAAAGCAATAGCATCACAAATTTCACAAATAAAGCATT
TTTTTCACTGCATTCTAGTTGTGGTTTGTCCAAACTCATCAATGTATCTTATCATGTCTGGATCTACGTA
ATACGACTCACTATAGTTCTAGATCAGTAACACCCAGGGAATTGTATGAGGTTGTATTGCCTGGCACCCT
GAGTATTGGCTAGCAGAGGGCCAGTGGATAAGTTAAGCACAGCTGGGAGAAGGCAGGAACTTGGCCTCTG
GAATACATGATTATAGTTCCAGTGTGAGTTGAAGCTTTGAATATTTGGCTCTGGCTCCTTGGGTTTCCTC
ATGATGTTCTCAATACTGAATGAACATTTGCTCTGTGAATTATTGGGATGGTTATCAGCATCCTGGGCTT
TAAAACCCCTGTGTACCCCCTGGGCAGGGTAAGAAACCTTCCTCTTTATGTCTGGGTAGGGTGCAAGGTG
AGTTGACATGGGCAAGGTCTCTGGTATTGCCATGCATGTCAGTGAAGTCTGCTGGAGCACTGGCTGAGGT
TGGATAGCACTGTAGGGTCTGTAGTAAGGCAGAGAGTTGTACATCATGAGTCCATCCTTAAAGAACTCCT
GTTGGTGCCTCTTAAACCTTTTCCTCCTTCTAAGGAAGCTTCCGTTATCAAACATGTCCTCAGAAGCAGG
GTCCAGTGTCCAATAATTGCCTTTTCCTGGATTTCCTGGTTCCCGTGGTATTTTAATAAAGCAGTCATTA
AGGNACNNNTGTGCCTGATGGAATTCTGCCAAGCAGGAACTTGTCCTTGTAGTAAGGAACTTGCTGCTGA
TAAATCACANATGCCNCTGAN
